Addgene plasmid #208957: Polymerase variant click editor (CE1) - pCMV-T7-PCV2-nCas9-Phi29(+exo) (LM2938)
Purpose: A variant CE1 construct with Phi29 DNA polymerase (exo active), expressed from CMV or T7 promoters.
Depositing lab: Benjamin Kleinstiver. Depositing organization: Massachusetts General Hospital. Publication: Click editing enables programmable genome writing using DNA polymerases and HUH endonucleases. Ferreira da Silva J, Tou CJ, King EM, Eller ML, Rufino-Ramos D, Ma L, Cromwell CR, Metovic J, Benning FMC, Chao LH, Eichler FS, Kleinstiver BP. Nat Biotechnol. 2024 Jul 22. doi: 10.1038/s41587-024-02324-x. PubMed 39039307.
Backbone
  Vector backbone: pCMV-T7-SpCas9-P2A-EGFP (RTW3027)
  Vector type: Mammalian Expression, CRISPR ; in vitro transcription; T7 promoter
Growth in bacteria
  Bacterial resistance: Ampicillin, 100 μg/mL
  Growth temperature: 37°C
  Growth strain: DH5alpha
  Copy number: High Copy
Gene/Insert
  Gene/Insert name: PCV2-XTEN-nSpCas9-BPNLS-Phi29(+exo)-BPNLS (alt name: LM2938)
  Species: Synthetic
  Mutation: nSpCas9(H840A)
  Promoter: CMV and T7
  Tag / fusion protein: BPNLS (C terminal on insert)
  Cloning method: Gibson Cloning
  Sequencing primers: 5′ oBK6928-CCAAGTCTCCACCCCATTGACG; 3′ oBK219-GGGAGTGGCACCTTCCAGGGTC
Terms and licenses: Academic/Nonprofit Terms; Industry Terms: Not Available to Industry
Depositor comments: Please visit https://doi.org/10.1101/2023.09.12.557440 for bioRxiv preprint.
How to cite: Polymerase variant click editor (CE1) - pCMV-T7-PCV2-nCas9-Phi29(+exo) (LM2938) was a gift from Benjamin Kleinstiver (Addgene plasmid # 208957 ; http://n2t.net/addgene:208957 ; RRID:Addgene_208957)
