[The description below was written by a language model from this plasmid's Addgene catalogue record and pLannotate feature annotations shown in this document.]
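Description:
pCMV-T7-PCV2-nCas9-Phi29(+exo) (LM2938) is a 9.8 kb mammalian expression and in vitro transcription plasmid encoding a polymerase variant of the CE1 click editor. It was built by Gibson cloning into the pCMV-T7-SpCas9-P2A-EGFP backbone. It is propagated in E. coli as a high-copy plasmid through a ColE1/pUC-type origin and selected with ampicillin via the β-lactamase gene. Short remnants of lac regulatory elements, a multiple cloning site, an SV40 promoter and the pBR322 bom region are also annotated, and these appear to be backbone leftovers rather than functional parts of the design.

The payload is a single synthetic fusion reading frame placed downstream of the CMV enhancer/promoter, with a T7 promoter immediately after it. The protein can therefore be expressed in transfected mammalian cells, or its mRNA can be made by T7 RNA polymerase in vitro. Transcription ends at a bovine growth hormone polyadenylation signal. From N to C terminus, the fusion comprises a fragment of the porcine circovirus 2 Rep protein, an XTEN linker, SpCas9 nickase carrying H840A, a bipartite nuclear localization signal (BPNLS), Phi29 DNA polymerase with its exonuclease activity retained, and a second, C-terminal BPNLS. The PCV2 Rep fragment is an HUH endonuclease that nicks a specific single-stranded DNA sequence and becomes covalently attached to it.

In click editing, the HUH domain tethers a DNA template to the editor, the guide-directed nickase exposes a free 3′ end at the genomic target, and the fused polymerase extends from it to write the templated change. This version tests the processive, strand-displacing, proofreading Phi29 enzyme as the polymerase. No guide RNA cassette or EGFP reporter appears in the feature table, so guides and templates must be supplied separately.
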