Features (pLannotate 1.2.2; 18 found; start..end, strand, type, name):
    132..335     +  promoter       CMV promoter: human cytomegalovirus (CMV) immediate early promoter
    377..395     +  promoter       T7 promoter: promoter for bacteriophage T7 RNA polymerase
    415..786     +  CDS            Rep (fragment): REP_PCV2 - Experimental evidence at protein level: Swiss-Prot protein existence level 1. Essential for the replication of viral ssDNA. The closed circular ssDNA genome is first converted to a superhelical dsDNA. Rep and/or Rep' binds a specific hairpin at the genome origin of replication. Introduces an endonucleolytic nick within the conserved sequence 5'-AGTATTAC-3' in the intergenic region of the genome, thereby initiating the rolling circle replication (RCR). Following cleavage, binds covalently to the 5'-phosphate of DNA as a tyrosyl ester. The cleavage gives rise to a free 3'-OH that serv
    832..2433    +  CDS            Cas9(N): N-terminal portion of Streptococcus pyogenes Cas9 (Zetsche et al., 2015)
   2434..4928    +  CDS            Cas9(C) (fragment): C-terminal portion of Streptococcus pyogenes Cas9 (Zetsche et al., 2015)
   5038..6756    +  CDS            2 (sequence withheld): DPOL_BPPH2 - Experimental evidence at protein level: Swiss-Prot protein existence level 1. Polymerase responsible for protein-primed viral DNA replication by strand displacement with high processivity and fidelity (PubMed:3863101) (PubMed:2498321). To start replication, the DNA polymerase forms a heterodimer with a free primer terminal protein (TP), recognizes the replication origins at both 5' ends of the linear chromosome, and initiates replication using as primer the OH-group of Ser-232 of the TP (PubMed:22210885). This polymerase possesses three enzymatic activities: DNA synthesis (polymer
   6877..7101    +  polyA_signal   bGH poly(A) signal: bovine growth hormone polyadenylation signal
   7105..7126    +  promoter       SV40 promoter (fragment): SV40 enhancer and early promoter
   7131..7147    +  misc_feature   MCS (fragment): pBluescript multiple cloning site
   7196..7212    -  protein_bind   lac operator: The lac repressor binds to the lac operator to inhibit transcription in E. coli. This inhibition can be relieved by adding lactose or isopropyl-β-D-thiogalactopyranoside (IPTG). lac repressor encoded by lacI
   7220..7250    -  promoter       lac promoter: promoter for the E. coli lac operon
   7265..7286    -  protein_bind   CAP binding site: CAP binding activates transcription in the presence of cAMP. E. coli catabolite activator protein
   7299..7391    -  CDS            lacI (fragment): lac repressor; lacI; The lac repressor binds to the lac operator to inhibit transcription in E. coli. This inhibition can be relieved by adding lactose or isopropyl-β-D-thiogalactopyranoside (IPTG).
   7574..8162    -  rep_origin     ori: high-copy-number ColE1/pMB1/pBR322/pUC origin of replication
   8333..9193    -  CDS            AmpR: β-lactamase; bla; confers resistance to ampicillin, carbenicillin, and related antibiotics
   9194..9298    -  promoter       AmpR promoter: bla
   9369..9413    -  misc_feature   bom (fragment): basis of mobility region from pBR322
   9568..131     +  enhancer       CMV enhancer (across the origin): human cytomegalovirus immediate early enhancer
>Addgene plasmid #208957 | Polymerase variant click editor (CE1) - pCMV-T7-PCV2-nCas9-Phi29(+exo) (LM2938) | addgene full sequence | sequence record 415746 | Addgene NGS Result
ATATGCCAAGTACGCCCCCTATTGACGTCAATGACGGTAAATGGCCCGCCTGGCATTATGCCCAGTACAT
GACCTTATGGGACTTTCCTACTTGGCAGTACATCTACGTATTAGTCATCGCTATTACCATGGTGATGCGG
TTTTGGCAGTACATCAATGGGCGTGGATAGCGGTTTGACTCACGGGGATTTCCAAGTCTCCACCCCATTG
ACGTCAATGGGAGTTTGTTTTGGCACCAAAATCAACGGGACTTTCCAAAATGTCGTAACAACTCCGCCCC
ATTGACGCAAATGGGCGGTAGGCGTGTACGGTGGGAGGTCTATATAAGCAGAGCTGGTTTAGTGAACCGT
CAGATCCGCTAGAGATCCGCGGCCGCTAATACGACTCACTATAGGGAGAGCCGCCACCATGAGCCCATCT
AAGAAAAACGGCAGAAGCGGACCTCAACCTCACAAGCGGTGGGTCTTTACCCTGAACAACCCCAGCGAAG
ATGAGAGAAAGAAGATCCGGGACCTGCCTATCAGCCTGTTCGACTACTTCATCGTGGGCGAGGAAGGAAA
TGAGGAAGGCCGGACCCCCCACCTGCAGGGCTTCGCCAACTTCGTGAAAAAGCAGACCTTCAACAAGGTG
AAGTGGTACCTGGGCGCTAGATGCCACATCGAGAAGGCCAAGGGCACCGACCAGCAGAACAAAGAGTACT
GCAGCAAGGAAGGCAATCTGCTGATGGAATGTGGCGCCCCTAGATCCCAGGGACAGAGAAGCGGAGGCTC
TAGCGGCTCCGAGACACCCGGCACATCTGAGTCCGCCACCCCTGAGAGCAGCGGCGGCAGCGACAAGAAG
TACAGCATCGGCCTGGACATCGGCACCAACTCTGTGGGCTGGGCCGTGATCACCGACGAGTACAAGGTGC
CCAGCAAGAAATTCAAGGTGCTGGGCAACACCGACCGGCACAGCATCAAGAAGAACCTGATCGGAGCCCT
GCTGTTCGACAGCGGCGAAACAGCCGAGGCCACCCGGCTGAAGAGAACCGCCAGAAGAAGATACACCAGA
CGGAAGAACCGGATCTGCTATCTGCAAGAGATCTTCAGCAACGAGATGGCCAAGGTGGACGACAGCTTCT
TCCACAGACTGGAAGAGTCCTTCCTGGTGGAAGAGGATAAGAAGCACGAGCGGCACCCCATCTTCGGCAA
CATCGTGGACGAGGTGGCCTACCACGAGAAGTACCCCACCATCTACCACCTGAGAAAGAAACTGGTGGAC
AGCACCGACAAGGCCGACCTGCGGCTGATCTATCTGGCCCTGGCCCACATGATCAAGTTCCGGGGCCACT
TCCTGATCGAGGGCGACCTGAACCCCGACAACAGCGACGTGGACAAGCTGTTCATCCAGCTGGTGCAGAC
CTACAACCAGCTGTTCGAGGAAAACCCCATCAACGCCAGCGGCGTGGACGCCAAGGCCATCCTGTCTGCC
AGACTGAGCAAGAGCAGACGGCTGGAAAATCTGATCGCCCAGCTGCCCGGCGAGAAGAAGAATGGCCTGT
TCGGAAACCTGATTGCCCTGAGCCTGGGCCTGACCCCCAACTTCAAGAGCAACTTCGACCTGGCCGAGGA
TGCCAAACTGCAGCTGAGCAAGGACACCTACGACGACGACCTGGACAACCTGCTGGCCCAGATCGGCGAC
CAGTACGCCGACCTGTTTCTGGCCGCCAAGAACCTGTCCGACGCCATCCTGCTGAGCGACATCCTGAGAG
TGAACACCGAGATCACCAAGGCCCCCCTGAGCGCCTCTATGATCAAGAGATACGACGAGCACCACCAGGA
CCTGACCCTGCTGAAAGCTCTCGTGCGGCAGCAGCTGCCTGAGAAGTACAAAGAGATTTTCTTCGACCAG
AGCAAGAACGGCTACGCCGGCTACATTGACGGCGGAGCCAGCCAGGAAGAGTTCTACAAGTTCATCAAGC
CCATCCTGGAAAAGATGGACGGCACCGAGGAACTGCTCGTGAAGCTGAACAGAGAGGACCTGCTGCGGAA
GCAGCGGACCTTCGACAACGGCAGCATCCCCCACCAGATCCACCTGGGAGAGCTGCACGCCATTCTGCGG
CGGCAGGAAGATTTTTACCCATTCCTGAAGGACAACCGGGAAAAGATCGAGAAGATCCTGACCTTCCGCA
TCCCCTACTACGTGGGCCCTCTGGCCAGGGGAAACAGCAGATTCGCCTGGATGACCAGAAAGAGCGAGGA
AACCATCACCCCCTGGAACTTCGAGGAAGTGGTGGACAAGGGCGCTTCCGCCCAGAGCTTCATCGAGCGG
ATGACCAACTTCGATAAGAACCTGCCCAACGAGAAGGTGCTGCCCAAGCACAGCCTGCTGTACGAGTACT
TCACCGTGTATAACGAGCTGACCAAAGTGAAATACGTGACCGAGGGAATGAGAAAGCCCGCCTTCCTGAG
CGGCGAGCAGAAAAAGGCCATCGTGGACCTGCTGTTCAAGACCAACCGGAAAGTGACCGTGAAGCAGCTG
AAAGAGGACTACTTCAAGAAAATCGAGTGCTTCGACTCCGTGGAAATCTCCGGCGTGGAAGATCGGTTCA
ACGCCTCCCTGGGCACATACCACGATCTGCTGAAAATTATCAAGGACAAGGACTTCCTGGACAATGAGGA
AAACGAGGACATTCTGGAAGATATCGTGCTGACCCTGACACTGTTTGAGGACAGAGAGATGATCGAGGAA
CGGCTGAAAACCTATGCCCACCTGTTCGACGACAAAGTGATGAAGCAGCTGAAGCGGCGGAGATACACCG
GCTGGGGCAGGCTGAGCCGGAAGCTGATCAACGGCATCCGGGACAAGCAGTCCGGCAAGACAATCCTGGA
TTTCCTGAAGTCCGACGGCTTCGCCAACAGAAACTTCATGCAGCTGATCCACGACGACAGCCTGACCTTT
AAAGAGGACATCCAGAAAGCCCAGGTGTCCGGCCAGGGCGATAGCCTGCACGAGCACATTGCCAATCTGG
CCGGCAGCCCCGCCATTAAGAAGGGCATCCTGCAGACAGTGAAGGTGGTGGACGAGCTCGTGAAAGTGAT
GGGCCGGCACAAGCCCGAGAACATCGTGATCGAAATGGCCAGAGAGAACCAGACCACCCAGAAGGGACAG
AAGAACAGCCGCGAGAGAATGAAGCGGATCGAAGAGGGCATCAAAGAGCTGGGCAGCCAGATCCTGAAAG
AACACCCCGTGGAAAACACCCAGCTGCAGAACGAGAAGCTGTACCTGTACTACCTGCAGAATGGGCGGGA
TATGTACGTGGACCAGGAACTGGACATCAACCGGCTGTCCGACTACGATGTGGACGCTATCGTGCCTCAG
AGCTTTCTGAAGGACGACTCCATCGACAACAAGGTGCTGACCAGAAGCGACAAGAACCGGGGCAAGAGCG
ACAACGTGCCCTCCGAAGAGGTCGTGAAGAAGATGAAGAACTACTGGCGGCAGCTGCTGAACGCCAAGCT
GATTACCCAGAGAAAGTTCGACAATCTGACCAAGGCCGAGAGAGGCGGCCTGAGCGAACTGGATAAGGCC
GGCTTCATCAAGAGACAGCTGGTGGAAACCCGGCAGATCACAAAGCACGTGGCACAGATCCTGGACTCCC
GGATGAACACTAAGTACGACGAGAATGACAAGCTGATCCGGGAAGTGAAAGTGATCACCCTGAAGTCCAA
GCTGGTGTCCGATTTCCGGAAGGATTTCCAGTTTTACAAAGTGCGCGAGATCAACAACTACCACCACGCC
CACGACGCCTACCTGAACGCCGTCGTGGGAACCGCCCTGATCAAAAAGTACCCTAAGCTGGAAAGCGAGT
TCGTGTACGGCGACTACAAGGTGTACGACGTGCGGAAGATGATCGCCAAGAGCGAGCAGGAAATCGGCAA
GGCTACCGCCAAGTACTTCTTCTACAGCAACATCATGAACTTTTTCAAGACCGAGATTACCCTGGCCAAC
GGCGAGATCCGGAAGCGGCCTCTGATCGAGACAAACGGCGAAACCGGGGAGATCGTGTGGGATAAGGGCC
GGGATTTTGCCACCGTGCGGAAAGTGCTGAGCATGCCCCAAGTGAATATCGTGAAAAAGACCGAGGTGCA
GACAGGCGGCTTCAGCAAAGAGTCTATCCTGCCCAAGAGGAACAGCGATAAGCTGATCGCCAGAAAGAAG
GACTGGGACCCTAAGAAGTACGGCGGCTTCGACAGCCCCACCGTGGCCTATTCTGTGCTGGTGGTGGCCA
AAGTGGAAAAGGGCAAGTCCAAGAAACTGAAGAGTGTGAAAGAGCTGCTGGGGATCACCATCATGGAAAG
AAGCAGCTTCGAGAAGAATCCCATCGACTTTCTGGAAGCCAAGGGCTACAAAGAAGTGAAAAAGGACCTG
ATCATCAAGCTGCCTAAGTACTCCCTGTTCGAGCTGGAAAACGGCCGGAAGAGAATGCTGGCCTCTGCCG
GCGAACTGCAGAAGGGAAACGAACTGGCCCTGCCCTCCAAATATGTGAACTTCCTGTACCTGGCCAGCCA
CTATGAGAAGCTGAAGGGCTCCCCCGAGGATAATGAGCAGAAACAGCTGTTTGTGGAACAGCACAAGCAC
TACCTGGACGAGATCATCGAGCAGATCAGCGAGTTCTCCAAGAGAGTGATCCTGGCCGACGCTAATCTGG
ACAAAGTGCTGTCCGCCTACAACAAGCACCGGGATAAGCCCATCAGAGAGCAGGCCGAGAATATCATCCA
CCTGTTTACCCTGACCAATCTGGGAGCCCCTGCCGCCTTCAAGTACTTTGACACCACCATCGACCGGAAG
AGGTACACCAGCACCAAAGAGGTGCTGGACGCCACCCTGATCCACCAGAGCATCACCGGCCTGTACGAGA
CACGGATCGACCTGTCTCAGCTGGGAGGTGACTCCGGCGGAAGCTCTGGTGGCAGCAAGCGGACCGCCGA
CGGCTCTGAATTCGAGAGCCCTAAGAAGAAAAGAAAGGTGAGCGGAGGCTCTAGCGGCGGAAGC
[1725 nt withheld, positions 5035-6759]
GGCGGCTCAAAAAGAACCGCCGACGGCAGCGAATTCGAGTCTCCCAAGAAGAAGAGGAAAGTCTGACCGG
TCATCATCACCATCACCATTGAGTTTAAACCCGCTGATCAGCCTCGACTGTGCCTTCTAGTTGCCAGCCA
TCTGTTGTTTGCCCCTCCCCCGTGCCTTCCTTGACCCTGGAAGGTGCCACTCCCACTGTCCTTTCCTAAT
AAAATGAGGAAATTGCATCGCATTGTCTGAGTAGGTGTCATTCTATTCTGGGGGGTGGGGTGGGGCAGGA
CAGCAAGGGGGAGGATTGGGAAGACAATAGCAGGCATGCTGGGGATGCGGTGGGCTCTATGGCTTCTGAG
GCGGAAAGAACCAGCTGGGGCTCGATACCGTCGACCTCTAGCTAGAGCTTGGCGTAATCATGGTCATAGC
TGTTTCCTGTGTGAAATTGTTATCCGCTCACAATTCCACACAACATACGAGCCGGAAGCATAAAGTGTAA
AGCCTAGGGTGCCTAATGAGTGAGCTAACTCACATTAATTGCGTTGCGCTCACTGCCCGCTTTCCAGTCG
GGAAACCTGTCGTGCCAGCTGCATTAATGAATCGGCCAACGCGCGGGGAGAGGCGGTTTGCGTATTGGGC
GCTCTTCCGCTTCCTCGCTCACTGACTCGCTGCGCTCGGTCGTTCGGCTGCGGCGAGCGGTATCAGCTCA
CTCAAAGGCGGTAATACGGTTATCCACAGAATCAGGGGATAACGCAGGAAAGAACATGTGAGCAAAAGGC
CAGCAAAAGGCCAGGAACCGTAAAAAGGCCGCGTTGCTGGCGTTTTTCCATAGGCTCCGCCCCCCTGACG
AGCATCACAAAAATCGACGCTCAAGTCAGAGGTGGCGAAACCCGACAGGACTATAAAGATACCAGGCGTT
TCCCCCTGGAAGCTCCCTCGTGCGCTCTCCTGTTCCGACCCTGCCGCTTACCGGATACCTGTCCGCCTTT
CTCCCTTCGGGAAGCGTGGCGCTTTCTCATAGCTCACGCTGTAGGTATCTCAGTTCGGTGTAGGTCGTTC
GCTCCAAGCTGGGCTGTGTGCACGAACCCCCCGTTCAGCCCGACCGCTGCGCCTTATCCGGTAACTATCG
TCTTGAGTCCAACCCGGTAAGACACGACTTATCGCCACTGGCAGCAGCCACTGGTAACAGGATTAGCAGA
GCGAGGTATGTAGGCGGTGCTACAGAGTTCTTGAAGTGGTGGCCTAACTACGGCTACACTAGAAGAACAG
TATTTGGTATCTGCGCTCTGCTGAAGCCAGTTACCTTCGGAAAAAGAGTTGGTAGCTCTTGATCCGGCAA
ACAAACCACCGCTGGTAGCGGTGGTTTTTTTGTTTGCAAGCAGCAGATTACGCGCAGAAAAAAAGGATCT
CAAGAAGATCCTTTGATCTTTTCTACGGGGTCTGACGCTCAGTGGAACGAAAACTCACGTTAAGGGATTT
TGGTCATGAGATTATCAAAAAGGATCTTCACCTAGATCCTTTTAAATTAAAAATGAAGTTTTAAATCAAT
CTAAAGTATATATGAGTAAACTTGGTCTGACAGTTACCAATGCTTAATCAGTGAGGCACCTATCTCAGCG
ATCTGTCTATTTCGTTCATCCATAGTTGCCTGACTCCCCGTCGTGTAGATAACTACGATACGGGAGGGCT
TACCATCTGGCCCCAGTGCTGCAATGATACCGCGCGAACCACGCTCACCGGCTCCAGATTTATCAGCAAT
AAACCAGCCAGCCGGAAGGGCCGAGCGCAGAAGTGGTCCTGCAACTTTATCCGCCTCCATCCAGTCTATT
AATTGTTGCCGGGAAGCTAGAGTAAGTAGTTCGCCAGTTAATAGTTTGCGCAACGTTGTTGCCATTGCTA
CAGGCATCGTGGTGTCACGCTCGTCGTTTGGTATGGCTTCATTCAGCTCCGGTTCCCAACGATCAAGGCG
AGTTACATGATCCCCCATGTTGTGCAAAAAAGCGGTTAGCTCCTTCGGTCCTCCGATCGTTGTCAGAAGT
AAGTTGGCCGCAGTGTTATCACTCATGGTTATGGCAGCACTGCATAATTCTCTTACTGTCATGCCATCCG
TAAGATGCTTTTCTGTGACTGGTGAGTACTCAACCAAGTCATTCTGAGAATAGTGTATGCGGCGACCGAG
TTGCTCTTGCCCGGCGTCAATACGGGATAATACCGCGCCACATAGCAGAACTTTAAAAGTGCTCATCATT
GGAAAACGTTCTTCGGGGCGAAAACTCTCAAGGATCTTACCGCTGTTGAGATCCAGTTCGATGTAACCCA
CTCGTGCACCCAACTGATCTTCAGCATCTTTTACTTTCACCAGCGTTTCTGGGTGAGCAAAAACAGGAAG
GCAAAATGCCGCAAAAAAGGGAATAAGGGCGACACGGAAATGTTGAATACTCATACTCTTCCTTTTTCAA
TATTATTGAAGCATTTATCAGGGTTATTGTCTCATGAGCGGATACATATTTGAATGTATTTAGAAAAATA
AACAAATAGGGGTTCCGCGCACATTTCCCCGAAAAGTGCCACCTGACGTCGACGGATCGGGAGATCGATC
TCCCGATCCCCTAGGGTCGACTCTCAGTACAATCTGCTCTGATGCCGCATAGTTAAGCCAGTATCTGCTC
CCTGCTTGTGTGTTGGAGGTCGCTGAGTAGTGCGCGAGCAAAATTTAAGCTACAACAAGGCAAGGCTTGA
CCGACAATTGCATGAAGAATCTGCTTAGGGTTAGGCGTTTTGCGCTGCTTCGCGATGTACGGGCCAGATA
TACGCGTTGACATTGATTATTGACTAGTTATTAATAGTAATCAATTACGGGGTCATTAGTTCATAGCCCA
TATATGGAGTTCCGCGTTACATAACTTACGGTAAATGGCCCGCCTGGCTGACCGCCCAACGACCCCCGCC
CATTGACGTCAATAATGACGTATGTTCCCATAGTAACGCCAATAGGGACTTTCCATTGACGTCAATGGGT
GGAGTATTTACGGTAAACTGCCCACTTGGCAGTACATCAAGTGTATC
